Addgene plasmid #40027: pCA-G-intron-G
Depositing lab: Liqun Luo. Depositing organization: Stanford University. Publication: Extensions of MADM (Mosaic Analysis with Double Markers) in Mice. Tasic B, Miyamichi K, Hippenmeyer S, Dani VS, Zeng H, Joo W, Zong H, Chen-Tsai Y, Luo L. PLoS One. 2012;7(3):e33332. Epub 2012 Mar 27. 10.1371/journal.pone.0033332 PubMed 22479386.
Backbone
  Vector backbone: pBluescript SK(+)
  Backbone manufacturer: Stratagene
  Backbone size w/o insert (bp): 3000
  Total vector size (bp): 5876
  Vector type: Mammalian Expression
Growth in bacteria
  Bacterial resistance: Ampicillin, 100 μg/mL
  Growth temperature: 37°C
  Growth strain: DH5alpha
  Copy number: High Copy
Gene/Insert 1
  Gene/Insert name: GFP exon 1 (alt name: mut4EGFP)
  Mutation: nucleotides 1-274
  Promoter: CAG (chicken beta globin promoter and CMV enhancer)
  Cloning method: Unknown
  Sequencing primers: 5′ see sequence; 3′ see sequence
Gene/Insert 2
  Gene/Insert name: GFP exon 2 (alt name: mut4EGFP)
  Mutation: nucleotides 275-stop
  Promoter: CAG (chicken beta globin promoter and CMV enhancer)
  Cloning method: Unknown
  Sequencing primers: 5′ see sequence; 3′ see sequence
Gene/Insert 3
  Gene/Insert name: beta-globin intron
  Mutation: insertion of a loxP site
  Promoter: CAG (chicken beta globin promoter and CMV enhancer)
  Cloning method: Unknown
  Sequencing primers: 5′ see sequence; 3′ see sequence
Terms and licenses: Academic/Nonprofit Terms; Industry Terms: Not Available to Industry
How to cite: pCA-G-intron-G was a gift from Liqun Luo (Addgene plasmid # 40027 ; http://n2t.net/addgene:40027 ; RRID:Addgene_40027)
