[The description below was written by a language model from this plasmid's Addgene catalogue record and pLannotate feature annotations shown in this document.]
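Description:
pCA-G-intron-G is a 5,876 bp mammalian expression plasmid built on the pBluescript SK(+) backbone. It is propagated in E. coli at high copy from the ColE1/pUC-type origin and selected with ampicillin through the β-lactamase gene. The backbone also retains the f1 phage origin, remnants of the lacZα/lac promoter region and multiple cloning site, and the flanking T7 and T3 promoters.

The payload is a single CAG-driven transcription unit. The catalogue entry describes the promoter as chicken beta globin with CMV enhancer, but the feature table annotates the usual arrangement of CMV enhancer, chicken β-actin promoter and chimeric β-actin/β-globin intron. Downstream, the coding sequence of a GFP variant (mut4EGFP) is split into two artificial exons, nucleotides 1–274 and nucleotide 275 through the stop codon. These are separated by a β-globin intron into which a loxP site has been inserted. The automated annotation labels the two halves as fragments of related Aequorea-derived fluorescent proteins (BFPsol and SGFP2), which reflects sequence similarity rather than different genes. An SV40 fragment and SV40 polyadenylation signal terminate the transcript. Splicing should remove the intron together with the loxP site, rejoining the two halves into an intact GFP reading frame.

The associated publication concerns extensions of MADM (Mosaic Analysis with Double Markers) in mice, a system in which split marker genes are reconstituted by Cre-mediated recombination at an intronic loxP site. This plasmid has the layout of such a reconstituted GFP cassette, and would suit testing whether the split, loxP-containing design yields functional fluorescence in mammalian cells. The record does not state its specific purpose.
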