Features (pLannotate 1.2.2; 23 found; start..end, strand, type, name):
     33..461     -  rep_origin     f1 ori (sequence partly withheld): f1 bacteriophage origin of replication; arrow indicates direction of (+) strand synthesis
    466..623     -  CDS            lacZα (fragment): LacZα fragment of β-galactosidase; lacZ fragment
    626..644     +  promoter       T7 promoter: promoter for bacteriophage T7 RNA polymerase
    653..694     -  misc_feature   MCS (fragment): pBluescript multiple cloning site
    791..1094    +  enhancer       CMV enhancer: human cytomegalovirus immediate early enhancer
   1096..1373    +  promoter       chicken β-actin promoter: No description available
   1375..2392    +  intron         chimeric intron: chimera between introns from chicken β-actin and rabbit β-globin
   2453..2471    +  misc_feature   MCS (fragment): multiple cloning site
   2485..2787    +  CDS            BFPsol (fragment): BFPsol is a fluorescent protein published in 2006, derived from Aequorea victoria.
   2776..2809    +  protein_bind   loxP: Cre-mediated recombination occurs in the 8-bp core sequence (GCATACAT). Cre recombinase
   2810..2889    +  intron         chimeric intron (fragment): chimera between introns from human β-globin and immunoglobulin heavy chain genes
   2922..3371    +  CDS            SGFP2(206A) (fragment): SGFP2(206A) is a basic (constitutively fluorescent) green fluorescent protein published in 2007, derived from Aequorea victoria. It has moderate acid sensitivity.
   3395..3479    +  CDS            large T antigen (fragment): large T antigen from SV40 (simian virus 40)
   3502..3623    +  polyA_signal   SV40 poly(A) signal: SV40 polyadenylation signal
   3643..3678    -  misc_feature   MCS (fragment): pBluescript multiple cloning site
   3691..3709    -  promoter       T3 promoter: promoter for bacteriophage T3 RNA polymerase
   3754..3770    -  protein_bind   lac operator: The lac repressor binds to the lac operator to inhibit transcription in E. coli. This inhibition can be relieved by adding lactose or isopropyl-β-D-thiogalactopyranoside (IPTG). lac repressor encoded by lacI
   3778..3808    -  promoter       lac promoter: promoter for the E. coli lac operon
   3823..3844    -  protein_bind   CAP binding site: CAP binding activates transcription in the presence of cAMP. E. coli catabolite activator protein
   3857..3949    -  CDS            lacI (fragment): lac repressor; lacI; The lac repressor binds to the lac operator to inhibit transcription in E. coli. This inhibition can be relieved by adding lactose or isopropyl-β-D-thiogalactopyranoside (IPTG).
   4132..4720    -  rep_origin     ori: high-copy-number ColE1/pMB1/pBR322/pUC origin of replication
   4891..5751    -  CDS            AmpR: β-lactamase; bla; confers resistance to ampicillin, carbenicillin, and related antibiotics
   5752..5856    -  promoter       AmpR promoter: bla
>Addgene plasmid #40027 | pCA-G-intron-G | depositor full sequence | sequence record 50803 | pCA-G-intron-G sequence 5876 bps
CACCTAAATTGTAAGCGTTAATATTTTGTTAAAATTCGCGTTAAATTTTTGTTAAATCAGCTCATTTTTT
AACCAATAGGCCGAAATCGGCAAAATCCCTTATAAATCAAAAGAATAGACCGAGATAGGGT
[37 nt withheld, positions 132-168]
AAAGAACGTGGACTCCAACGTCAAAGG
[49 nt withheld, positions 196-244]
T
[91 nt withheld, positions 246-336]
G
[124 nt withheld, positions 338-461]
CCCATTCGCCATTCAGGCTGCGCAACTGTTGGGAAGGGCGATCGGTGCGGGCCTCTTCGCTATTACGCCA
GCTGGCGAAAGGGGGATGTGCTGCAAGGCGATTAAGTTGGGTAACGCCAGGGTTTTCCCAGTCACGACGT
TGTAAAACGACGGCCAGTGAATTGTAATACGACTCACTATAGGGCGAATTGGGTACCGGGCCCCCCCTCG
AGGTCGACGGTATCGATAAGCTTCCCTTAATTAACCGTTTAAACAATTCTGCAGGAATCTAGTTATTAAT
AGTAATCAATTACGGGGTCATTAGTTCATAGCCCATATATGGAGTTCCGCGTTACATAACTTACGGTAAA
TGGCCCGCCTGGCTGACCGCCCAACGACCCCCGCCCATTGACGTCAATAATGACGTATGTTCCCATAGTA
ACGCCAATAGGGACTTTCCATTGACGTCAATGGGTGGAGTATTTACGGTAAACTGCCCACTTGGCAGTAC
ATCAAGTGTATCATATGCCAAGTACGCCCCCTATTGACGTCAATGACGGTAAATGGCCCGCCTGGCATTA
TGCCCAGTACATGACCTTATGGGACTTTCCTACTTGGCAGTACATCTACGTATTAGTCATCGCTATTACC
ATGGTCGAGGTGAGCCCCACGTTCTGCTTCACTCTCCCCATCTCCCCCCCCTCCCCACCCCCAATTTTGT
ATTTATTTATTTTTTAATTATTTTGTGCAGCGATGGGGGCGGGGGGGGGGGGGGGGCGCGCGCCAGGCGG
GGCGGGGCGGGGCGAGGGGCGGGGCGGGGCGAGGCGGAGAGGTGCGGCGGCAGCCAATCAGAGCGGCGCG
CTCCGAAAGTTTCCTTTTATGGCGAGGCGGCGGCGGCGGCGGCCCTATAAAAAGCGAAGCGCGCGGCGGG
CGGGGAGTCGCTGCGACGCTGCCTTCGCCCCGTGCCCCGCTCCGCCGCCGCCTCGCGCCGCCCGCCCCGG
CTCTGACTGACCGCGTTACTCCCACAGGTGAGCGGGCGGGACGGCCCTTCTCCTCCGGGCTGTAATTAGC
GCTTGGTTTAATGACGGCTTGTTTCTTTTCTGTGGCTGCGTGAAAGCCTTGAGGGGCTCCGGGAGGGCCC
TTTGTGCGGGGGGAGCGGCTCGGGGGGTGCGTGCGTGTGTGTGTGCGTGGGGAGCGCCGCGTGCGGCTCC
GCGCTGCCCGGCGGCTGTGAGCGCTGCGGGCGCGGCGCGGGGCTTTGTGCGCTCCGCAGTGTGCGCGAGG
GGAGCGCGGCCGGGGGCGGTGCCCCGCGGTGCGGGGGGGGCTGCGAGGGGAACAAAGGCTGCGTGCGGGG
TGTGTGCGTGGGGGGGTGAGCAGGGGGTGTGGGCGCGTCGGTCGGGCTGCAACCCCCCCTGCACCCCCCT
CCCCGAGTTGCTGAGCACGGCCCGGCTTCGGGTGCGGGGCTCCGTACGGGGCGTGGCGCGGGGCTCGCCG
TGCCGGGCGGGGGGTGGCGGCAGGTGGGGGTGCCGGGCGGGGCGGGGCCGCCTCGGGCCGGGGAGGGCTC
GGGGGAGGGGCGCGGCGGCCCCCGGAGCGCCGGCGGCTGTCGAGGCGCGGCGAGCCGCAGCCATTGCCTT
TTATGGTAATCGTGCGAGAGGGCGCAGGGACTTCCTTTGTCCCAAATCTGTGCGGAGCCGAAATCTGGGA
GGCGCCGCCGCACCCCCTCTAGCGGGCGCGGGGCGAAGCGGTGCGGCGCCGGCAGGAAGGAAATGGGCGG
GGAGGGCCTTCGTGCGTCGCCGCGCCGCCGTCCCCTTCTCCCTCTCCAGCCTCGGGGCTGTCCGCGGGGG
GACGGCTGCCTTCGGGGGGGACGGGGCAGGGCGGGGTTCGGCTTCTGGCGTGTGACCGGCGGCTCTAGAG
CCTCTGCTAACCATGTTCATGCCTTCTTCTTTTTCCTACAGCTCCTGGGCAACGTGCTGGTTATTGTGCT
GTCTCATCATTTTGGCAAAGAATTGATTTGATACCGCGGGCCCGGGATCCGATATCCGCCACCATGGTGA
GCAAGGGCGAGGAGCTGTTCACCGGGGTGGTGCCCATCCTGGTCGAGCTGGACGGCGACGTAAACGGCCA
CAAGTTCAGCGTGTCCGGCGAGGGCGAGGGCGATGCCACCTACGGCAAGCTGACCCTGAAGTTCATCTGC
ACCACCGGCAAGCTGCCCGTGCCCTGGCCCACCCTCGTGACCACCCTGACCTACGGCGTGCAGTGCTTCA
GCCGCTACCCCGACCACATGAAGCAGCACGACTTCTTCAAGTCCGCCATGCCCGAAGGTTGGTATCAAAG
ATCTATAACTTCGTATAGCATACATTATACGAAGTTATGGTTACAAGACAGGTTTAAGGAGACCAATAGA
AACTGGGCATGTGGAGACAGAGAAGACTCTTGGGTTTCTGATAGGCACTGACTCTCTCTGCCTATTGGTC
TATTTTCCCACCCTTAGGGTACGTCCAGGAGCGCACCATCTTCTTCAAGGACGACGGCAACTACAAGACC
CGCGCCGAGGTGAAGTTCGAGGGCGACACCCTGGTGAACCGCATCGAGCTGAAGGGCATCGACTTCAAGG
AGGACGGCAACATCCTGGGGCACAAGCTGGAGTACAACTACAACAGCCACAACGTCTATATCATGGCCGA
CAAGCAGAAGAACGGCATCAAGGCGAACTTCAAGATCCGCCACAACATCGAGGACGGCGGCGTGCAGCTC
GCCGACCACTACCAGCAGAACACCCCCATCGGCGACGGCCCCGTGCTGCTGCCCGACAACCACTACCTGA
GCACCCAGTCCGCCCTGAGCAAAGACCCCAACGAGAAGCGCGATCACATGGTCCTGCTGGAGTTCGTGAC
CGCCGCCGGGATCACTCTCGGCATGGACGAGCTTTACAAGGATATCCCTGAATTCTAGATAACTGATCAT
AATCAGCCATACCACATTTGTAGAGGTTTTACTTGCTTTAAAAAACCTCCCACACCTCCCCCTGAACCTG
AAACATAAAATGAATGCAATTGTTGTTGTTAACTTGTTTATTGCAGCTTATAATGGTTACAAATAAAGCA
ATAGCATCACAAATTTCACAAATAAAGCATTTTTTTCACTGCATTCTAGTTGTGGTTTGTCCAAACTCAT
CAATGTATCTTATTTAAATTGGGCGCGCCCAACTAGTTCTAGAGCGGCCGCCACCGCGGTGGAGCTCCAG
CTTTTGTTCCCTTTAGTGAGGGTTAATTTCGAGCTTGGCGTAATCATGGTCATAGCTGTTTCCTGTGTGA
AATTGTTATCCGCTCACAATTCCACACAACATACGAGCCGGAAGCATAAAGTGTAAAGCCTGGGGTGCCT
AATGAGTGAGCTAACTCACATTAATTGCGTTGCGCTCACTGCCCGCTTTCCAGTCGGGAAACCTGTCGTG
CCAGCTGCATTAATGAATCGGCCAACGCGCGGGGAGAGGCGGTTTGCGTATTGGGCGCTCTTCCGCTTCC
TCGCTCACTGACTCGCTGCGCTCGGTCGTTCGGCTGCGGCGAGCGGTATCAGCTCACTCAAAGGCGGTAA
TACGGTTATCCACAGAATCAGGGGATAACGCAGGAAAGAACATGTGAGCAAAAGGCCAGCAAAAGGCCAG
GAACCGTAAAAAGGCCGCGTTGCTGGCGTTTTTCCATAGGCTCCGCCCCCCTGACGAGCATCACAAAAAT
CGACGCTCAAGTCAGAGGTGGCGAAACCCGACAGGACTATAAAGATACCAGGCGTTTCCCCCTGGAAGCT
CCCTCGTGCGCTCTCCTGTTCCGACCCTGCCGCTTACCGGATACCTGTCCGCCTTTCTCCCTTCGGGAAG
CGTGGCGCTTTCTCATAGCTCACGCTGTAGGTATCTCAGTTCGGTGTAGGTCGTTCGCTCCAAGCTGGGC
TGTGTGCACGAACCCCCCGTTCAGCCCGACCGCTGCGCCTTATCCGGTAACTATCGTCTTGAGTCCAACC
CGGTAAGACACGACTTATCGCCACTGGCAGCAGCCACTGGTAACAGGATTAGCAGAGCGAGGTATGTAGG
CGGTGCTACAGAGTTCTTGAAGTGGTGGCCTAACTACGGCTACACTAGAAGGACAGTATTTGGTATCTGC
GCTCTGCTGAAGCCAGTTACCTTCGGAAAAAGAGTTGGTAGCTCTTGATCCGGCAAACAAACCACCGCTG
GTAGCGGTGGTTTTTTTGTTTGCAAGCAGCAGATTACGCGCAGAAAAAAAGGATCTCAAGAAGATCCTTT
GATCTTTTCTACGGGGTCTGACGCTCAGTGGAACGAAAACTCACGTTAAGGGATTTTGGTCATGAGATTA
TCAAAAAGGATCTTCACCTAGATCCTTTTAAATTAAAAATGAAGTTTTAAATCAATCTAAAGTATATATG
AGTAAACTTGGTCTGACAGTTACCAATGCTTAATCAGTGAGGCACCTATCTCAGCGATCTGTCTATTTCG
TTCATCCATAGTTGCCTGACTCCCCGTCGTGTAGATAACTACGATACGGGAGGGCTTACCATCTGGCCCC
AGTGCTGCAATGATACCGCGAGACCCACGCTCACCGGCTCCAGATTTATCAGCAATAAACCAGCCAGCCG
GAAGGGCCGAGCGCAGAAGTGGTCCTGCAACTTTATCCGCCTCCATCCAGTCTATTAATTGTTGCCGGGA
AGCTAGAGTAAGTAGTTCGCCAGTTAATAGTTTGCGCAACGTTGTTGCCATTGCTACAGGCATCGTGGTG
TCACGCTCGTCGTTTGGTATGGCTTCATTCAGCTCCGGTTCCCAACGATCAAGGCGAGTTACATGATCCC
CCATGTTGTGCAAAAAAGCGGTTAGCTCCTTCGGTCCTCCGATCGTTGTCAGAAGTAAGTTGGCCGCAGT
GTTATCACTCATGGTTATGGCAGCACTGCATAATTCTCTTACTGTCATGCCATCCGTAAGATGCTTTTCT
GTGACTGGTGAGTACTCAACCAAGTCATTCTGAGAATAGTGTATGCGGCGACCGAGTTGCTCTTGCCCGG
CGTCAATACGGGATAATACCGCGCCACATAGCAGAACTTTAAAAGTGCTCATCATTGGAAAACGTTCTTC
GGGGCGAAAACTCTCAAGGATCTTACCGCTGTTGAGATCCAGTTCGATGTAACCCACTCGTGCACCCAAC
TGATCTTCAGCATCTTTTACTTTCACCAGCGTTTCTGGGTGAGCAAAAACAGGAAGGCAAAATGCCGCAA
AAAAGGGAATAAGGGCGACACGGAAATGTTGAATACTCATACTCTTCCTTTTTCAATATTATTGAAGCAT
TTATCAGGGTTATTGTCTCATGAGCGGATACATATTTGAATGTATTTAGAAAAATAAACAAATAGGGGTT
CCGCGCACATTTCCCCGAAAAGTGC
