>Addgene plasmid #40027 | pCA-G-intron-G | addgene partial sequence | sequence record 54271 | pCAG-F 5'-GCAACGTGCTGGTTATTGTG-3'
ATCCGATATCCGCCACCATGGTGAGCAAGGGCGAGGAGCTGTTCACCGGGGTGGTGCCCATCCTGGTCGA
GCTGGACGGCGACGTAAACGGCCACAAGTTCAGCGTGTCCGGCGAGGGCGAGGGCGATGCCACCTACGGC
AAGCTGACCCTGAAGTTCATCTGCACCACCGGCAAGCTGCCCGTGCCCTGGCCCACCCTCGTGACCACCC
TGACCTACGGCGTGCAGTGCTTCAGCCGCTACCCCGACCACATGAAGCAGCACGACTTCTTCAAGTCCGC
CATGCCCGAAGGTTGGTATCAAAGATCTATAACTTCGTATAGCATACATTATACGAAGTTATGGTTACAA
GACAGGTTTAAGGAGACCAATAGAAACTGGGCATGTGGAGACAGAGAAGACTCTTGGGTTTCTGATAGGC
ACTGACTCTCTCTGCCTATTGGTCTATTTTCCCACCCTTAGGGTACGTCCAGGAGCGCACCATCTTCTTC
AAGGACGACGGCAACTACAAGACCCGCGCCGAGGTGAAGTTCGAGGGCGACACCCTGGTGAACCGCATCG
AGCTGAAGGGCATCGACTTCAAGGAGGACGGCAACATCCTGGGGCACAAGCTGGAGTACAACTACAACAG
CCACAACGTCTATATCATGGCCGACAAGCAGAAGAACGGCATCAAGGCGAACTTCAAGATCCGCCACAAC
ATCGAGGACGGCGGCGTGCAGCTCGCCGACCACTACCAGCAGAACACCCCCATCGGCGACGGCCCC
